>Addgene plasmid #246692 | p3xFLAG-CMV-9-sGPR124 ΔHRM-His | addgene full sequence | sequence record 495870 | Addgene NGS Result
AGTGGTGTTCCAGGGGGATCGGCTGCCCTTCCAGTGCTCTGCCAGCTACCTGGGCAACGACACCCGCATC
CGCTGGTACCACAACCGAGCCCCTGTGGAGGGTGATGAGCAGGCGGGCATCCTCCTGGCCGAGAGCCTCA
TCCACGACTGCACCTTCATCACCAGTGAGCTGACGCTGTCTCACATCGGCGTGTGGGCCTCAGGCGAGTG
GGAGTGCACCGTGTCCATGGCCCAAGGCAACGCCAGCAAGAAGGTGGAGATCGTGGTGCTGGAGACCCTG
TACACCTTCGTGCTGATGCCCATCAATGCCTCCAATGCGCTGACCCTGGCTCACCAGCTGCGCGTGTACA
CAGCCGAGGCCGCTAGCTTTTCAGACATGATGGATGTAGTCTATGTGGCTCAGATGATCCAGAAATTTTT
GGGTTATGTCGACCAGATCAAAGAGCTGGTAGAGGTGATGGTGGACATGGCCAGCAACCTGATGCTGGTG
GACGAGCACCTGCTGTGGCTGGCCCAGCGCGAGGACAAGGCCTGCAGCCGCATCGTGGGTGCCCTGGAGC
GCATTGGGGGGGCCGCCCTCAGCCCCCATGCCCAGCACATCTCAGTGAATGCGAGGAACGTGGCATTGGA
GGCCTACCTCATCAAGCCGCACAGCTACGTGGGCCTGACCTGCACAGCCTTCCAGAGGAGGGAGGGAGGG
GTGCCGGGCACACGGCCAGGAAGCCCTGGCCAGAACCCCCCACCTGAGCCCGAGCCCCCAGCTGACCAGC
AGCTCCGCTTCCGCTGCACCACCGGGAGGCCCAATGTTTCTCTGTCGTCCTTCCACATCAAGAACAGCGT
GGCCCTGGCCTCCATCCAGCTGCCCCCGAGTCTATTCTCATCCCTTCCGGCTGCCCTGGCTCCCCCGGTG
CCCCCAGACTGCACCCTGCAACTGCTCGTCTTCCGAAATGGCCGCCTCTTCCACAGCCACAGCAACACCT
CCCGCCCTGGAGCTGCTGGGCCTGGCAAGAGGCGTGGCGTGGCCACCCCCGTCATCTTCGCAGGAACCAG
TGGCTGTGGCGTGGGAAACCTGACAGAGCCAGTGGCCGTTTCGCTGCGGCACTGGGCTGAGGGAGCCGAA
CCTGTGGCCGCTTGGTGGAGCCAGGAGGGGCCCGGGGAGGCTGGGGGCTGGACCTCGGAGGGCTGCCAGC
TCCGCTCCAGCCAGCCCAATGTCAGCGCCCTGCACTGCCAGCACTTGGGCAATGTGGCCGTGCTCATGGA
GCTGGATGGGGGGGGTTCTCATCATCATCATCATCATTAAGGATCCCGGGTGGCATCCCTGTGACCCCTC
CCCAGTGCCTCTCCTGGCCCTGGAAGTTGCCACTCCAGTGCCCACCAGCCTTGTCCTAATAAAATTAAGT
TGCATCATTTTGTCTGACTAGGTGTCCTTCTATAATATTATGGGGTGGAGGGGGGTGGTATGGAGCAAGG
GGCAAGTTGGGAAGACAACCTGTAGGGCCTGCGGGGTCTATTGGGAACCAAGCTGGAGTGCAGTGGCACA
ATCTTGGCTCACTGCAATCTCCGCCTCCTGGGTTCAAGCGATTCTCCTGCCTCAGCCTCCCGAGTTGTTG
GGATTCCAGGCATGCATGACCAGGCTCAGCTAATTTTTGTTTTTTTGGTAGAGACGGGGTTTCACCATAT
TGGCCAGGCTGGTCTCCAACTCCTAATCTCAGGTGATCTACCCACCTTGGCCTCCCAAATTGCTGGGATT
ACAGGCGTGAACCACTGCTCCCTTCCCTGTCCTTCTGATTTTAAAATAACTATACCAGCAGGAGGACGTC
CAGACACAGCATAGGCTACCTGGCCATGCCCAACCGGTGGGACATTTGAGTTGCTTGCTTGGCACTGTCC
TCTCATGCGTTGGGTCCACTCAGTAGATGCCTGTTGAATTGGGTACGCGGCCAGCTTGGCTGTGGAATGT
GTGTCAGTTAGGGTGTGGAAAGTCCCCAGGCTCCCCAGCAGGCAGAAGTATGCAAAGCATGCATCTCAAT
TAGTCAGCAACCAGGTGTGGAAAGTCCCCAGGCTCCCCAGCAGGCAGAAGTATGCAAAGCATGCATCTCA
ATTAGTCAGCAACCATAGTCCCGCCCCTAACTCCGCCCATCCCGCCTCCGCTAACTCCGCCCAGTTCCGC
CCATTCTCCGCCCCATGGCTGACTAATTTTTTTTATTTATGCAGGCCGAGGCCGCCTCGGCCTCTGAGCT
ATTCCAGAAGTAGTGAGGAGGCTTTTTTGGAGGAATTGATCAGCTTGGGATCTGATCAAGAGACAGGATG
AGGATCGTTTCGCATGATTGAACAAGATGGATTGCACGCAGGTTCTCCGGCCGCTTGGGTGGAGAGGCTA
TTCGGCTATGACTGGGCACAACAGACAATCGGCTGCTCTGATGCCGCCGTGTTCCGGCTGTCAGCGCAGG
GGCGCCCGGTTCTTTTTGTCAAGACCGACCTGTCCGGTGCCCTGAATGAACTGCAGGACGAGGCAGCGCG
GCTATCGTGGCTGGCCACGACGGGCGTTCCTTGCGCAGCTGTGCTCGACGTTGTCACTGAAGCGGGAAGG
GACTGGCTGCTATTGGGCGAAGTGCCGGGGCAGGATCTCCTGTCATCTCACCTTGCTCCTGCCGAGAAAG
TATCCATCATGGCTGATGCAATGCGGCGGCTGCATACGCTTGATCCGGCTACCTGCCCATTCGACCACCA
AGCGAAACATCGCATCGAGCGAGCACGTACTCGGATGGAAGCCGGTCTTGTCGATCAGGATGATCTGGAC
GAAGAGCATCAGGGGCTCGCGCCAGCCGAACTGTTCGCCAGGCTCAAGGCGCGCATGCCCGACGGCGAGG
ATCTCGTCGTGACCCATGGCGATGCCTGCTTGCCGAATATCATGGTGGAAAATGGCCGCTTTTCTGGATT
CATCGACTGTGGCCGGCTGGGTGTGGCGGACCGCTATCAGGACATAGCGTTGGCTACCCGTGATATTGCT
GAAGAGCTTGGCGGCGAATGGGCTGACCGCTTCCTCGTGCTTTACGGTATCGCCGCTCCCGATTCGCAGC
GCATCGCCTTCTATCGCCTTCTTGACGAGTTCTTCTGAGCGGGACTCTGGGGTTCGAAATGACCGACCAA
GCGACGCCCAACCTGCCATCACGAGATTTCGATTCCACCGCCGCCTTCTATGAAAGGTTGGGCTTCGGAA
TCGTTTTCCGGGACGCCGGCTGGATGATCCTCCAGCGCGGGGATCTCATGCTGGAGTTCTTCGCCCACCC
CGGGCTCGATCCCCTCGCGAGTTGGTTCAGCTGCTGCCTGAGGCTGGACGACCTCGCGGAGTTCTACCGG
CAGTGCAAATCCGTCGGCATCCAGGAAACCAGCAGCGGCTATCCGCGCATCCATGCCCCCGAACTGCAGG
AGTGGGGAGGCACGATGGCCGCTTTGGTCGACCCGGACGGGACGCTCCTGCGCCTGATACAGAACGAATT
GCTTGCAGGCATCTCATGAGTGTGTCTTCCCGTTTTCCGCCTGAGGTCACTGCGTGGATGGAGCGCTGGC
GCCTGCTGCGCGACGGCGAGCTGCTCACCACCCACTCGCCAAGCTGGAACCGTAAAAAGGCCGCGTTGCT
GGCGTTTTTCCATAGGCTCCGCCGATCATAATCAGCCATACCACATTTGTAGAGGTTTTACTTGCTTTAA
AAAACCTCCCACACCTCCCCCTGAACCTGAAACATAAAATGAATGCAATTGTTGTTGTTAACTTGTTTAT
TGCAGCTTATAATGGTTACAAATAAAGCAATAGCATCACAAATTTCACAAATAAAGCATTTTTTTCACTG
CATTCTAGTTGTGGTTTGTCCAAACTCATCAATGTATCTTATCATGTCTGGATCAATTCCCTATAGTGAG
TCGTATTAAATTCGTAATCATGTCATAGCTGTTTCCTGTGTGAAATTGTTATCCGCTCACAATTCCACAC
AACATACGAGCCGGAAGCATAAAGTGTAAAGCCTGGGGTGCCTAATGAGTGAGCTAACTCACATTAATTG
CGTTGCGCTCACTGCCCGCTTTCCAGTCGGGAAACCTGTCGTGCCAGCTGCATTAATGAATCGGCCAACG
CGCGGGGAGAGGCGGTTTGCGTATTGGGCGCTCTTCCGCTTCCTCGCTCACTGACTCGCTGCGCTCGGTC
GTTCGGCTGCGGCGAGCGGTATCAGCTCACTCAAAGGCGGTAATACGGTTATCCACAGAATCAGGGGATA
ACGCAGGAAAGAACATGTGAGCAAAAGGCCAGCAAAAGGCCAGGAACCGTAAAAAGGCCGCGTTGCTGGC
GTTTTTCCATAGGCTCCGCCCCCCTGACGAGCATCACAAAAATCGACGCTCAAGTCAGAGGTGGCGAAAC
CCGACAGGACTATAAAGATACCAGGCGTTTCCCCCTGGAAGCTCCCTCGTGCGCTCTCCTGTTCCGACCC
TGCCGCTTACCGGATACCTGTCCGCCTTTCTCCCTTCGGGAAGCGTGGCGCTTTCTCATAGCTCACGCTG
TAGGTATCTCAGTTCGGTGTAGGTCGTTCGCTCCAAGCTGGGCTGTGTGCACGAACCCCCCGTTCAGCCC
GACCGCTGCGCCTTATCCGGTAACTATCGTCTTGAGTCCAACCCGGTAAGACACGACTTATCGCCACTGG
CAGCAGCCACTGGTAACAGGATTAGCAGAGCGAGGTATGTAGGCGGTGCTACAGAGTTCTTGAAGTGGTG
GCCTAACTACGGCTACACTAGAAGAACAGTATTTGGTATCTGCGCTCTGCTGAAGCCAGTTACCTTCGGA
AAAAGAGTTGGTAGCTCTTGATCCGGCAAACAAACCACCGCTGGTAGCGGTGGTTTTTTTGTTTGCAAGC
AGCAGATTACGCGCAGAAAAAAAGGATCTCAAGAAGATCCTTTGATCTTTTCTACGGGGTCTGACGCTCA
GTGGAACGAAAACTCACGTTAAGGGATTTTGGTCATGAGATTATCAAAAAGGATCTTCACCTAGATCCTT
TTAAATTAAAAATGAAGTTTTAAATCAATCTAAAGTATATATGAGTAAACTTGGTCTGACAGTTACCAAT
GCTTAATCAGTGAGGCACCTATCTCAGCGATCTGTCTATTTCGTTCATCCATAGTTGCCTGACTCCCCGT
CGTGTAGATAACTACGATACGGGAGGGCTTACCATCTGGCCCCAGTGCTGCAATGATACCGCGAGACCCA
CGCTCACCGGCTCCAGATTTATCAGCAATAAACCAGCCAGCCGGAAGGGCCGAGCGCAGAAGTGGTCCTG
CAACTTTATCCGCCTCCATCCAGTCTATTAATTGTTGCCGGGAAGCTAGAGTAAGTAGTTCGCCAGTTAA
TAGTTTGCGCAACGTTGTTGCCATTGCTACAGGCATCGTGGTGTCACGCTCGTCGTTTGGTATGGCTTCA
TTCAGCTCCGGTTCCCAACGATCAAGGCGAGTTACATGATCCCCCATGTTGTGCAAAAAAGCGGTTAGCT
CCTTCGGTCCTCCGATCGTTGTCAGAAGTAAGTTGGCCGCAGTGTTATCACTCATGGTTATGGCAGCACT
GCATAATTCTCTTACTGTCATGCCATCCGTAAGATGCTTTTCTGTGACTGGTGAGTACTCAACCAAGTCA
TTCTGAGAATAGTGTATGCGGCGACCGAGTTGCTCTTGCCCGGCGTCAATACGGGATAATACCGCGCCAC
ATAGCAGAACTTTAAAAGTGCTCATCATTGGAAAACGTTCTTCGGGGCGAAAACTCTCAAGGATCTTACC
GCTGTTGAGATCCAGTTCGATGTAACCCACTCGTGCACCCAACTGATCTTCAGCATCTTTTACTTTCACC
AGCGTTTCTGGGTGAGCAAAAACAGGAAGGCAAAATGCCGCAAAAAAGGGAATAAGGGCGACACGGAAAT
GTTGAATACTCATACTCTTCCTTTTTCAATATTATTGAAGCATTTATCAGGGTTATTGTCTCATGAGCGG
ATACATATTTGAATGTATTTAGAAAAATAAACAAATAGGGGTTCCGCGCACATTTCCCCGAAAAGTGCCA
CCTG
[124 nt withheld, positions 6095-6218]
C
[91 nt withheld, positions 6220-6310]
A
[49 nt withheld, positions 6312-6360]
CCTTTGACGTTGGAGTCCACGTTCTTTAAGAGTCCACTATTAAAGAAC
[33 nt withheld, positions 6409-6441]
ACCCTATCTCGGTCTATTCTTTTGATTTATAAGGGATTTTGCCGATTTCGGCCTATTGGTTAAAAAATGA
GCTGATTTAACAAAAATTTAACGCGAATTTTAACAAAATATTAACGCTTACAATTTCCATTCGCCATTCA
GGCTGCGCAACTGTTGGGAAGGGCGATCGGTGCGGGCCTCTTCGCTATTACGCCAGCTGGCGAAAGGGGG
ATGTGCTGCAAGGCGATTAAGTTGGGTAACGCCAGGGTTTTCCCAGTCACGACGTTGTAAAACGACGGCC
AGTGCCAAGCTGATCTATACATTGAATCAATATTGGCAATTAGCCATATTAGTCATTGGTTATATAGCAT
AAATCAATATTGGCTATTGGCCATTGCATACGTTGTATCTATATCATAATATGTACATTTATATTGGCTC
ATGTCCAATATGACCGCCATGTTGACATTGATTATTGACTAGTTATTAATAGTAATCAATTACGGGGTCA
TTAGTTCATAGCCCATATATGGAGTTCCGCGTTACATAACTTACGGTAAATGGCCCGCCTGGCTGACCGC
CCAACGACCCCCGCCCATTGACGTCAATAATGACGTATGTTCCCATAGTAACGCCAATAGGGACTTTCCA
TTGACGTCAATGGGTGGAGTATTTACGGTAAACTGCCCACTTGGCAGTACATCAAGTGTATCATATGCCA
AGTCCGCCCCCTATTGACGTCAATGACGGTAAATGGCCCGCCTGGCATTATGCCCAGTACATGACCTTAC
GGGACTTTCCTACTTGGCAGTACATCTACGTATTAGTCATCGCTATTACCATGGTGATGCGGTTTTGGCA
GTACACCAATGGGCGTGGATAGCGGTTTGACTCACGGGGATTTCCAAGTCTCCACCCCATTGACGTCAAT
GGGAGTTTGTTTTGGCACCAAAATCAACGGGACTTTCCAAAATGTCGTAATAACCCCGCCCCGTTGACGC
AAATGGGCGGTAGGCGTGTACGGTGGGAGGTCTATATAAGCAGAGCTCGTTTAGTGAACCGTCAGAATTA
ATTCACCATGTCTGCACTTCTGATCCTAGCTCTTGTTGGAGCTGCAGTTGCTGACTACAAAGACCATGAC
GGTGATTATAAAGATCATGACATCGATTACAAGGATGACGATGACAAGCTTGCGGCCGCGAATTCAGCGC
CCGGCTGCCCGCTATCCATCCGCAGCTGCAAGTGCTCGGGGGAGCGGCCCAAGGGGCTGAGCGGCGGCGT
CCCTGGCCCGGCTCGGCGGAGGGTGGTGTGCAGCGGCGGGGACCTCCCGGAGCCTCCCGAGCCCGGCCTT
CTGCCTAACGGCACCGTTACCCTGCTCTTGAGCAATAACAAGATCACGGGGCTCCGCAATGGCTCCTTCC
TGGGACTGTCACTGCTGGAGAAGCTGGACCTGAGGAACAACATCATCAGCACAGTGCAGCCGGGCGCCTT
CCTGGGCCTGGGGGAGCTGAAGCGTTTAGATCTCTCCAACAACCGGATTGGCTGTCTCACCTCCGAGACC
TTCCAGGGCCTCCCCAGGCTTCTCCGACTAAACATATCTGGAAACATCTTCTCCAGTCTGCAACCTGGGG
TCTTTGATGAGCTGCCAGCCCTTAAGGTTGTGGACTTGGGCACCGAGTTCCTGACCTGTGACTGCCACCT
GCGCTGGCTGCTGCCCTGGGCCCAGAATCGCTCCCTGCAGCTGTCGGAACACACGCTCTGTGCTTACCCC
AGTGCCCTGCATGCTCAGGCCCTGGGCAGCCTCCAGGAGGCCCAGCTCTGCTGCGAGGGGGCCCTGGAGC
TGCACACACACCACCTCATCCCGTCCCTACGCCA
Features (pLannotate 1.2.2; 24 found; start..end, strand, type, name):
   1280..1297    +  CDS            capTEV™ (fragment): composite tag for in vivo biotinylation, TEV protease cleavage, and 6xHis tagging
   1308..1930    +  polyA_signal   hGH poly(A) signal: human growth hormone polyadenylation signal
   1959..2273    +  promoter       SV40 promoter: SV40 enhancer and early promoter
   2324..3115    +  CDS            neo: KKA2_KLEPN - Also known as kan, nptII. Experimental evidence at protein level: Swiss-Prot protein existence level 1. Resistance to kanamycin, neomycin, paromomycin, ribostamycin, butirosin and gentamicin B. From Klebsiella pneumoniae.
   3139..3516    +  CDS            ble: BLE_KLEPN - Experimental evidence at protein level: Swiss-Prot protein existence level 1. Binding protein with a strong affinity to the bleomycin family of antibiotics. Binds to CL990; an antimitotic-antibiotic compound. From Klebsiella pneumoniae.
   3558..3617    +  CDS            str (fragment): STR_KLEPN - Protein inferred from homology: Swiss-Prot protein existence level 3. The aminoglycoside phosphotransferases achieve inactivation of their antibiotic substrates by phosphorylation. From Klebsiella pneumoniae.
   3640..3663    -  rep_origin     CloDF13 ori (fragment): Plasmids containing the CloDF13 (CDF) origin of replication can be propagated in E. coli cells that contain additional plasmids with compatible origins.
   3664..3747    +  CDS            large T antigen (fragment): large T antigen from SV40 (simian virus 40)
   3770..3904    +  polyA_signal   SV40 poly(A) signal: SV40 polyadenylation signal
   3910..3928    -  promoter       T7 promoter: promoter for bacteriophage T7 RNA polymerase
   3966..3982    -  protein_bind   lac operator: The lac repressor binds to the lac operator to inhibit transcription in E. coli. This inhibition can be relieved by adding lactose or isopropyl-β-D-thiogalactopyranoside (IPTG). lac repressor encoded by lacI
   3990..4020    -  promoter       lac promoter: promoter for the E. coli lac operon
   4035..4056    -  protein_bind   CAP binding site: CAP binding activates transcription in the presence of cAMP. E. coli catabolite activator protein
   4069..4161    -  CDS            lacI (fragment): lac repressor; lacI; The lac repressor binds to the lac operator to inhibit transcription in E. coli. This inhibition can be relieved by adding lactose or isopropyl-β-D-thiogalactopyranoside (IPTG).
   4344..4932    -  rep_origin     ori: high-copy-number ColE1/pMB1/pBR322/pUC origin of replication
   5103..5963    -  CDS            AmpR: β-lactamase; bla; confers resistance to ampicillin, carbenicillin, and related antibiotics
   5964..6068    -  promoter       AmpR promoter: bla
   6095..6567    +  rep_origin     f1 ori (sequence partly withheld): f1 bacteriophage origin of replication; arrow indicates direction of (+) strand synthesis
   6571..6725    -  CDS            lacZα (fragment): LacZα fragment of β-galactosidase; lacZ fragment
   6885..7264    +  enhancer       CMV enhancer: human cytomegalovirus immediate early enhancer
   7266..7465    +  promoter       CMV promoter: human cytomegalovirus (CMV) immediate early promoter
   7499..7543    +  CDS            preprotrypsin leader: leader sequence from mouse preprotrypsin
   7544..7609    +  CDS            3xFLAG: three tandem FLAG® epitope tags, followed by an enterokinase cleavage site
   7619..1264    +  CDS            ADGRA2 (fragment) (across the origin): AGRA2_HUMAN - Also known as GPR124 From Homo sapiens (Human).
