[The description below was written by a language model from this plasmid's Addgene catalogue record and pLannotate feature annotations shown in this document.]
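Description:
p3xFLAG-CMV-9-sGPR124 ΔHRM-His is a mammalian expression plasmid of about 8.3 kb, built on the p3xFLAG-CMV-9 backbone, for producing a secreted, soluble form of the human adhesion GPCR GPR124 (ADGRA2, also called TEM5). The insert encodes only the extracellular domain (ECD) and carries an internal deletion of residues 349–426 that removes the hormone receptor motif (HRM) domain. Transcription is driven by the human CMV immediate-early enhancer and promoter and terminated by the human growth hormone polyadenylation signal. The open reading frame begins with the vector's preprotrypsin leader, which directs the protein into the secretory pathway. This is followed by a 3xFLAG epitope with its enterokinase cleavage site, then the GPR124 ECD fragment (annotated across the sequence origin), and a C-terminal 6xHis tag. The automated annotation labels that short His stretch as a fragment of a composite tag. The two tags allow detection or affinity capture of the secreted protein from either end.

In E. coli the plasmid is maintained at high copy through a ColE1/pUC-type origin with ampicillin selection (AmpR). An f1 origin is also present. For mammalian cells, an SV40 early promoter drives the neo gene, terminated by an SV40 poly(A) signal, allowing G418 selection of stable transfectants. The adjacent ble and partial str sequences, and the small lac, T7 and other fragment hits, appear to be backbone remnants rather than functional parts. The record links the construct to work on the RECK–WNT7 interaction and isoform-specific Wnt regulation, where a domain-deletion ECD like this would suit mapping which GPR124 domains contribute to binding. The record also notes that part of the plasmid derives from an earlier deposited construct.
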