Addgene plasmid #246692: p3xFLAG-CMV-9-sGPR124 ΔHRM-His
Purpose: Expression vector for secreted human GPR124 ECD lacking the HRM domain, N-terminal 3xFLAG tag, C-terminal 6xHis tag
Depositing lab: Calvin Kuo & Mario Vallon. Depositing organization: Stanford University. Publication: A RECK-WNT7 Receptor-Ligand Interaction Enables Isoform-Specific Regulation of Wnt Bioavailability. Vallon M, Yuki K, Nguyen TD, Chang J, Yuan J, Siepe D, Miao Y, Essler M, Noda M, Garcia KC, Kuo CJ. Cell Rep. 2018 Oct 9;25(2):339-349.e9. doi: 10.1016/j.celrep.2018.09.045. PubMed 30304675.
Backbone
  Vector backbone: p3xFLAG-CMV-9
  Vector type: Mammalian Expression
  Selectable markers: Neomycin (select with G418)
Growth in bacteria
  Bacterial resistance: Ampicillin, 100 μg/mL
  Growth temperature: 37°C
  Growth strain: DH5alpha
  Copy number: High Copy
Gene/Insert
  Gene/Insert name: GPR124 (alt names: ADGRA2; TEM5)
  Species: H. sapiens (human)
  Mutation: ECD Δaa 349-426
  Entrez Gene: ADGRA2 (a.k.a. GPR124, TEM5)
  Promoter: CMV
  Tag / fusion protein: 3xFLAG (N terminal on insert); 6xHis (C terminal on insert)
  Cloning method: Other
Resource information
  A portion of this plasmid was derived from a plasmid made by: Bert Vogelstein (Addgene #16561)
Terms and licenses: Academic/Nonprofit Terms; Industry Terms: Not Available to Industry
How to cite: p3xFLAG-CMV-9-sGPR124 ΔHRM-His was a gift from Calvin Kuo & Mario Vallon (Addgene plasmid # 246692 ; http://n2t.net/addgene:246692 ; RRID:Addgene_246692)
